Addgene plasmid #159793: pGL3-U6-sgRNA_HOXD13-mcherry
Purpose: S. pyogenes sgRNA collocated with pegRNA targeting mouse HOXD13 gene
Depositing lab: Xiaolong Wang. Depositing organization: Northwest Agriculture and Forestry University. Publication: Efficient generation of mouse models with the prime editing system. Liu Y, Li X, He S, Huang S, Li C, Chen Y, Liu Z, Huang X, Wang X. Cell Discov. 2020 Apr 28;6:27. doi: 10.1038/s41421-020-0165-z. eCollection 2020. PubMed 32351707.
Backbone
  Vector backbone: pGL3-U6-sgRNA-EGFP
  Vector type: Mammalian Expression
Growth in bacteria
  Bacterial resistance: Ampicillin, 100 μg/mL
  Growth temperature: 37°C
  Growth strain: DH5alpha
  Copy number: High Copy
Gene/Insert
  Gene/Insert name: spacer of sgRNA targeting HOXD13 gene
  Species: H. sapiens (human)
  Entrez Gene: HOXD13 (a.k.a. BDE, BDSD, HOX4I, SPD, SPD1)
  Cloning method: Restriction Enzyme; 5′ cloning site Unknown (unknown if destroyed); 3′ cloning site Unknown (unknown if destroyed)
Terms and licenses: Academic/Nonprofit Terms; Industry Terms: Not Available to Industry
How to cite: pGL3-U6-sgRNA_HOXD13-mcherry was a gift from Xiaolong Wang (Addgene plasmid # 159793 ; http://n2t.net/addgene:159793 ; RRID:Addgene_159793)
