[The description below was written by a language model from this plasmid's Addgene catalogue record and pLannotate feature annotations shown in this document.]
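Description:
pGL3-U6-sgRNA_HOXD13-mcherry is a 4.9 kb mammalian expression plasmid that delivers a Streptococcus pyogenes Cas9 single guide RNA together with a red fluorescent marker. It is derived from the pGL3-U6-sgRNA-EGFP backbone, but the annotated sequence carries mCherry rather than EGFP, consistent with the plasmid name. In bacteria it is maintained at high copy through a ColE1/pUC-type origin and selected with ampicillin via the β-lactamase gene and its native promoter. An f1 phage origin is also present. Short fragments annotated as lacZα, TcR, SV40 large T antigen and HIV-1 Rev appear to be backbone remnants rather than functional elements.

The guide cassette consists of the human U6 RNA polymerase III promoter followed by a short gap, where the HOXD13-targeting spacer sits, and then the S. pyogenes gRNA scaffold. Downstream, after a cPPT/CTS element of HIV-1 origin, a human PGK promoter drives mCherry, terminated by an SV40 polyadenylation signal, so that transfected cells can be identified or sorted by red fluorescence. A synthetic poly(A) signal and the α2-globin transcriptional pause site lie upstream of the U6 promoter, a pGL3 arrangement that limits read-through transcription from the backbone. No Cas9 or prime editor is encoded, so the nuclease or nickase must be supplied separately.

According to the record, this sgRNA is meant to be used alongside a pegRNA targeting Hoxd13 in prime editing experiments, a pairing typical of strategies that add a second nicking guide to raise editing efficiency. The stated purpose refers to the mouse gene, whereas the insert species and gene fields list human HOXD13. The record does not resolve this discrepancy, and the cloning sites are not recorded.
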