Features (pLannotate 1.2.2; 16 found; start..end, strand, type, name):
      1..241     +  promoter       U6 promoter: RNA polymerase III promoter for human U6 snRNA
    271..346     +  misc_RNA       gRNA scaffold: guide RNA scaffold for the Streptococcus pyogenes CRISPR/Cas9 system
    398..515     +  misc_feature   cPPT/CTS: central polypurine tract and central termination sequence of HIV-1
    564..1074    +  promoter       hPGK promoter: human phosphoglycerate kinase 1 promoter
   1089..1796    +  CDS            mCherry: mCherry is a basic (constitutively fluorescent) red fluorescent protein published in 2004, derived from Discosoma sp.. It is reported to be a very rapidly-maturing monomer with low acid sensitivity.
   1816..1899    +  CDS            large T antigen (fragment): large T antigen from SV40 (simian virus 40)
   1922..2043    +  polyA_signal   SV40 poly(A) signal: SV40 polyadenylation signal
   2044..2175    +  CDS            TcR (fragment): tetracycline efflux protein; tet; confers resistance to tetracycline
   2355..2943    -  rep_origin     ori: high-copy-number ColE1/pMB1/pBR322/pUC origin of replication
   3114..3974    -  CDS            AmpR: β-lactamase; bla; confers resistance to ampicillin, carbenicillin, and related antibiotics
   3975..4079    -  promoter       AmpR promoter: bla
   4106..4534    +  rep_origin     f1 ori (sequence partly withheld): f1 bacteriophage origin of replication; arrow indicates direction of (+) strand synthesis
   4566..4633    -  CDS            lacZα (fragment): LacZα fragment of β-galactosidase; lacZ fragment
   4692..4740    +  polyA_signal   poly(A) signal: synthetic polyadenylation signal
   4754..4845    +  misc_feature   pause site: RNA polymerase II transcriptional pause signal from the human α2 globin gene
   4858..4874    +  CDS            Rev (fragment): human immunodeficiency virus 1 (HIV-1) Rev protein; rev; enhances nuclear export of unspliced and incompletely spliced viral mRNAs
>Addgene plasmid #159793 | pGL3-U6-sgRNA_HOXD13-mcherry | addgene full sequence | sequence record 314776 | Addgene NGS Result
GAGGGCCTATTTCCCATGATTCCTTCATATTTGCATATACGATACAAGGCTGTTAGAGAGATAATTGGAA
TTAATTTGACTGTAAACACAAAGATATTAGTACAAAATACGTGACGTAGAAAGTAATAATTTCTTGGGTA
GTTTGCAGTTTTAAAATTATGTTTTAAAATGGACTATCATATGCTTACCGTAACTTGAAAGTATTTCGAT
TTCTTGGCTTTATATATCTTGTGGAAAGGACGAAACACCGGATCCTTGGCACAGTACACCGTTTTAGAGC
TAGAAATAGCAAGTTAAAATAAGGCTAGTCCGTTATCAACTTGAAAAAGTGGCACCGAGTCGGTGCTTTT
TTTAAAGAATTCTCGACCTCGAGACAAATGGCAGTATTCATCCACAATTTTAAAAGAAAAGGGGGGATTG
GGGGGTACAGTGCAGGGGAAAGAATAGTAGACATAATAGCAACAGACATACAAACTAAAGAATTACAAAA
ACAAATTACAAAAATTCAAAATTTTCGGGTTTATTACAGGGACAGCAGAGATCCACTTTGGCCGCGGCTC
GAGGGGGTTGGGGTTGCGCCTTTTCCAAGGCAGCCCTGGGTTTGCGCAGGGACGCGGCTGCTCTGGGCGT
GGTTCCGGGAAACGCAGCGGCGCCGACCCTGGGACTCGCACATTCTTCACGTCCGTTCGCAGCGTCACCC
GGATCTTCGCCGCTACCCTTGTGGGCCCCCCGGCGACGCTTCCTGCTCCGCCCCTAAGTCGGGAAGGTTC
CTTGCGGTTCGCGGCGTGCCGGACGTGACAAACGGAAGCCGCACGTCTCACTAGTACCCTCGCAGACGGA
CAGCGCCAGGGAGCAATGGCAGCGCGCCGACCGCGATGGGCTGTGGCCAATAGCGGCTGCTCAGCAGGGC
GCGCCGAGAGCAGCGGCCGGGAAGGGGCGGTGCGGGAGGCGGGGTGTGGGGCGGTAGTGTGGGCCCTGTT
CCTGCCCGCGCGGTGTTCCGCATTCTGCAAGCCTCCGGAGCGCACGTCGGCAGTCGGCTCCCTCGTTGAC
CGAATCACCGACCTCTCTCCCCAGGGGGATCCGCCACCATGGTGAGCAAGGGCGAGGAGGATAACATGGC
CATCATCAAGGAGTTCATGCGCTTCAAGGTGCACATGGAGGGCTCCGTGAACGGCCACGAGTTCGAGATC
GAGGGCGAGGGCGAGGGCCGCCCCTACGAGGGCACCCAGACCGCCAAGCTGAAGGTGACCAAGGGTGGCC
CCCTGCCCTTCGCCTGGGACATCCTGTCCCCTCAGTTCATGTACGGCTCCAAGGCCTACGTGAAGCACCC
CGCCGACATCCCCGACTACTTGAAGCTGTCCTTCCCCGAGGGCTTCAAGTGGGAGCGCGTGATGAACTTC
GAGGACGGCGGCGTGGTGACCGTGACCCAGGACTCCTCCCTGCAGGACGGCGAGTTCATCTACAAGGTGA
AGCTGCGCGGCACCAACTTCCCCTCCGACGGCCCCGTAATGCAGAAGAAGACCATGGGCTGGGAGGCCTC
CTCCGAGCGGATGTACCCCGAGGACGGCGCCCTGAAGGGCGAGATCAAGCAGAGGCTGAAGCTGAAGGAC
GGCGGCCACTACGACGCTGAGGTCAAGACCACCTACAAGGCCAAGAAGCCCGTGCAGCTGCCCGGCGCCT
ACAACGTCAACATCAAGTTGGACATCACCTCCCACAACGAGGACTACACCATCGTGGAACAGTACGAACG
CGCCGAGGGCCGCCACTCCACCGGCGGCATGGACGAGCTGTACAAGTAAAGCGGCCGCGACTCTAGATCA
TAATCAGCCATACCACATTTGTAGAGGTTTTACTTGCTTTAAAAAACCTCCCACACCTCCCCCTGAACCT
GAAACATAAAATGAATGCAATTGTTGTTGTTAACTTGTTTATTGCAGCTTATAATGGTTACAAATAAAGC
AATAGCATCACAAATTTCACAAATAAAGCATTTTTTTCACTGCATTCTAGTTGTGGTTTGTCCAAACTCA
TCAATGTATCTTAGTCGACCGATGCCCTTGAGAGCCTTCAACCCAGTCAGCTCCTTCCGGTGGGCGCGGG
GCATGACTATCGTCGCCGCACTTATGACTGTCTTCTTTATCATGCAACTCGTAGGACAGGTGCCGGCAGC
GCTCTTCCGCTTCCTCGCTCACTGACTCGCTGCGCTCGGTCGTTCGGCTGCGGCGAGCGGTATCAGCTCA
CTCAAAGGCGGTAATACGGTTATCCACAGAATCAGGGGATAACGCAGGAAAGAACATGTGAGCAAAAGGC
CAGCAAAAGGCCAGGAACCGTAAAAAGGCCGCGTTGCTGGCGTTTTTCCATAGGCTCCGCCCCCCTGACG
AGCATCACAAAAATCGACGCTCAAGTCAGAGGTGGCGAAACCCGACAGGACTATAAAGATACCAGGCGTT
TCCCCCTGGAAGCTCCCTCGTGCGCTCTCCTGTTCCGACCCTGCCGCTTACCGGATACCTGTCCGCCTTT
CTCCCTTCGGGAAGCGTGGCGCTTTCTCATAGCTCACGCTGTAGGTATCTCAGTTCGGTGTAGGTCGTTC
GCTCCAAGCTGGGCTGTGTGCACGAACCCCCCGTTCAGCCCGACCGCTGCGCCTTATCCGGTAACTATCG
TCTTGAGTCCAACCCGGTAAGACACGACTTATCGCCACTGGCAGCAGCCACTGGTAACAGGATTAGCAGA
GCGAGGTATGTAGGCGGTGCTACAGAGTTCTTGAAGTGGTGGCCTAACTACGGCTACACTAGAAGAACAG
TATTTGGTATCTGCGCTCTGCTGAAGCCAGTTACCTTCGGAAAAAGAGTTGGTAGCTCTTGATCCGGCAA
ACAAACCACCGCTGGTAGCGGTGGTTTTTTTGTTTGCAAGCAGCAGATTACGCGCAGAAAAAAAGGATCT
CAAGAAGATCCTTTGATCTTTTCTACGGGGTCTGACGCTCAGTGGAACGAAAACTCACGTTAAGGGATTT
TGGTCATGAGATTATCAAAAAGGATCTTCACCTAGATCCTTTTAAATTAAAAATGAAGTTTTAAATCAAT
CTAAAGTATATATGAGTAAACTTGGTCTGACAGTTACCAATGCTTAATCAGTGAGGCACCTATCTCAGCG
ATCTGTCTATTTCGTTCATCCATAGTTGCCTGACTCCCCGTCGTGTAGATAACTACGATACGGGAGGGCT
TACCATCTGGCCCCAGTGCTGCAATGATACCGCGGGACCCACGCTCACCGGCTCCAGATTTATCAGCAAT
AAACCAGCCAGCCGGAAGGGCCGAGCGCAGAAGTGGTCCTGCAACTTTATCCGCCTCCATCCAGTCTATT
AATTGTTGCCGGGAAGCTAGAGTAAGTAGTTCGCCAGTTAATAGTTTGCGCAACGTTGTTGCCATTGCTA
CAGGCATCGTGGTGTCACGCTCGTCGTTTGGTATGGCTTCATTCAGCTCCGGTTCCCAACGATCAAGGCG
AGTTACATGATCCCCCATGTTGTGCAAAAAAGCGGTTAGCTCCTTCGGTCCTCCGATCGTTGTCAGAAGT
AAGTTGGCCGCAGTGTTATCACTCATGGTTATGGCAGCACTGCATAATTCTCTTACTGTCATGCCATCCG
TAAGATGCTTTTCTGTGACTGGTGAGTACTCAACCAAGTCATTCTGAGAATAGTGTATGCGGCGACCGAG
TTGCTCTTGCCCGGCGTCAATACGGGATAATACCGCGCCACATAGCAGAACTTTAAAAGTGCTCATCATT
GGAAAACGTTCTTCGGGGCGAAAACTCTCAAGGATCTTACCGCTGTTGAGATCCAGTTCGATGTAACCCA
CTCGTGCACCCAACTGATCTTCAGCATCTTTTACTTTCACCAGCGTTTCTGGGTGAGCAAAAACAGGAAG
GCAAAATGCCGCAAAAAAGGGAATAAGGGCGACACGGAAATGTTGAATACTCATACTCTTCCTTTTTCAA
TATTATTGAAGCATTTATCAGGGTTATTGTCTCATGAGCGGATACATATTTGAATGTATTTAGAAAAATA
AACAAATAGGGGTTCCGCGCACATTTCCCCGAAAAGTGCCACCTG
[124 nt withheld, positions 4106-4229]
C
[91 nt withheld, positions 4231-4321]
A
[49 nt withheld, positions 4323-4371]
CCTTTGACGTTGGAGTCCACGTTCTTT
[37 nt withheld, positions 4399-4435]
ACCCTATCTCGGTCTATTCTTTTGATTTATAAGGGATTTTGCCGATTTCGGCCTATTGGTTAAAAAATGA
GCTGATTTAACAAAAATTTAACGCGAATTTTAACAAAATATTAACGCTTACAATTTGCCATTCGCCATTC
AGGCTGCGCAACTGTTGGGAAGGGCGATCGGTGCGGGCCTCTTCGCTATTACGCCAGCCCAAGCTACCAT
GATAAGTAAGTAATATTAAGGTACGGGAGGTACTTGGAGCGGCCGCAATAAAATATCTTTATTTTCATTA
CATCTGTGTGTTGGTTTTTTGTGTGAATCGATAGTACTAACATACGCTCTCCATCAAAACAAAACGAAAC
AAAACAAACTAGCAAAATAGGCTGTCCCCAGTGCAAGTGCAGGTGCCAGAACATTTCTCTATCGATAGGT
ACCGATTAGTGAACGGATCTCGACGGTATCGATCACGAGACTAGCCTCGAGCGGCCGCCCCCTTCACC
